Addgene plasmid #230117: AiP12598 - pAAV-AiE0762m-minBG-SYFP2-WPRE3-BGHpA (Alias: CN2598)
Purpose: AiE0762m is an enhancer sequence, designed to drive AAV-mediated transgene expression in specific populations of brain cells
Depositing lab: Allen Institute for Brain Science & Boaz Levi. Depositing organization: Allen Institute. Publication: A suite of enhancer AAVs and transgenic mouse lines for genetic access to cortical cell types. Ben-Simon Y, Hooper M, Narayan S, Daigle TL, Dwivedi D, Way SW, Oster A, Stafford DA, Mich JK, Taormina MJ, Martinez RA, Opitz-Araya X, Roth JR, Alexander JR, Allen S, Amster A, Arbuckle J, Ayala A, Baker PM, Bakken TE, Barcelli T, Barta S, Bendrick J, Bertagnolli D, Bielstein C, Bishwakarma P, Bowlus J, Boyer G, Brouner K, Casian B, Casper T, Chakka AB, Chakrabarty R, Chance RK, Chavan S, Clark M, Colbert K, Collman F, Daniel S, Departee M, DiValentin P, Donadio N, Dotson N, Egdorf T, Fliss T, Gabitto M, Garcia J, Gary A, Gasperini M, Gloe J, Goldy J, Gore BB, Graybuck L, Greisman N, Haeseleer F, Halterman C, Haradon Z, Hastings SD, Helback O, Ho W, Hockemeyer D, Huang C, Huff S, Hunker A, Johansen N, Jones D, Juneau Z, Kalmbach B, Kannan M, Khem S, Kussick E, Kutsal R, Larsen R, Lee C, Lee AY, Leibly M, Lenz GH, Li S, Liang E, Lusk N, Madigan Z, Malloy J, Malone J, McCue R, Melchor J, Mollenkopf T, Moosman S, Morin E, Newman D, Ng L, Ngo K, Omstead V, Otto S, Oyama A, Pena N, Pham T, Phillips E, Pom CA, Potekhina L, Ransford S, Ray PL, Rette D, Reynoldson C, Rimorin C, Rocha D, Ruiz A, Sanchez REA, Sawyer L, Sedeno-Cortes A, Sevigny JP, Shapovalova N, Shepard N, Shulga L, Sigler AR, Siverts L, Soliman S, Somasundaram S, Staats B, Stewart K, Szelenyi E, Tieu M, Trader C, Tran A, van Velthoven CTJ, Walker M, Wang Y, Weed N, Wirthlin M, Wood T, Wynalda B, Yao Z, Zhou T, Ariza J, Dee N, Reding M, Ronellenfitch K, Mufti S, Sunkin SM, Smith KA, Esposito L, Waters J, Thyagarajan B, Yao S, Lein ES, Zeng H, Levi BP, Ngai J, Ting JT, Tasic B. Cell. 2025 May 16:S0092-8674(25)00513-6. doi: 10.1016/j.cell.2025.05.002. PubMed 40403729.
Backbone
  Vector backbone: pAAV2
  Vector type: AAV
Growth in bacteria
  Bacterial resistance: Ampicillin, 100 μg/mL
  Growth temperature: 37°C
  Growth strain: NEB Stable
  Copy number: High Copy
Gene/Insert
  Gene/Insert name: SYFP2
  Species: Synthetic
  Promoter: minBG
  Cloning method: Gibson Cloning
Terms and licenses: Academic/Nonprofit Terms; Industry Terms: Not Available to Industry
How to cite: AiP12598 - pAAV-AiE0762m-minBG-SYFP2-WPRE3-BGHpA (Alias: CN2598) was a gift from Allen Institute for Brain Science & Boaz Levi (Addgene plasmid # 230117 ; http://n2t.net/addgene:230117 ; RRID:Addgene_230117)
