[The description below was written by a language model from this plasmid's Addgene catalogue record and pLannotate feature annotations shown in this document.]
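Description:
AiP12598 - pAAV-AiE0762m-minBG-SYFP2-WPRE3-BGHpA (alias CN2598) is a 4.8 kb AAV transfer plasmid built on a pAAV2 backbone, intended for packaging a reporter genome into recombinant adeno-associated virus for delivery to brain tissue. In bacteria it is maintained as a high-copy plasmid through a ColE1/pUC-type origin and selected with ampicillin via the β-lactamase gene and its own promoter. An f1 phage origin and small remnants of pBR322 bom and rop sequences are also present in the backbone. The expression cassette is flanked by AAV2 inverted terminal repeats, which provide the signals for genome replication and encapsidation. The annotation detects a full-length ITR on the right side but only short fragments on the left, which may reflect how poorly these repeats sequence and annotate rather than a true truncation.

Between the ITRs, the enhancer AiE0762m sits upstream of the minimal beta-globin promoter (minBG). Neither element is annotated in the feature table, but both presumably occupy the unannotated region preceding the reporter. A minimal promoter has little activity on its own, so transcription depends on the enhancer, which is designed to restrict expression to specific populations of brain cells. The record does not say which populations. The reporter is SYFP2, a rapidly maturing monomeric yellow fluorescent protein derived from Aequorea victoria. It is followed by WPRE3, a shortened woodchuck hepatitis virus post-transcriptional element that boosts transcript stability and expression while saving packaging space, and by the bovine growth hormone polyadenylation signal. The construct belongs to a collection of enhancer AAVs developed for genetic access to cortical cell types, and it serves to label the enhancer's target cells and to evaluate its specificity.
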