Features (pLannotate 1.2.2; 14 found; start..end, strand, type, name):
     12..39      +  repeat_region  AAV2 ITR (fragment): inverted terminal repeat of adeno-associated virus serotype 2 inverted
     68..95      +  repeat_region  AAV2 ITR (fragment): inverted terminal repeat of adeno-associated virus serotype 2 inverted
    821..1537    +  CDS            SYFP2: SYFP2 is a basic (constitutively fluorescent) yellow fluorescent protein published in 2006, derived from Aequorea victoria. It is reported to be a very rapidly-maturing monomer with moderate acid sensitivity.
   1577..1734    +  misc_feature   WPRE (fragment): woodchuck hepatitis virus posttranscriptional regulatory element
   1740..1820    +  misc_feature   WPRE (fragment): woodchuck hepatitis virus posttranscriptional regulatory element
   1837..1948    +  polyA_signal   bGH poly(A) signal: bovine growth hormone polyadenylation signal
   2066..2206    +  repeat_region  AAV2 ITR: inverted terminal repeat of adeno-associated virus serotype 2 inverted
   2211..2262    -  misc_feature   bom (fragment): basis of mobility region from pBR322
   2281..2736    +  rep_origin     f1 ori (sequence partly withheld): f1 bacteriophage origin of replication; arrow indicates direction of (+) strand synthesis
   2737..2786    -  misc_feature   bom (fragment): basis of mobility region from pBR322
   2888..2923    -  CDS            rop (fragment): Rop protein, which maintains plasmids at low copy number; rop
   3018..3122    +  promoter       AmpR promoter: bla
   3123..3983    +  CDS            AmpR: β-lactamase; bla; confers resistance to ampicillin, carbenicillin, and related antibiotics
   4154..4742    +  rep_origin     ori: high-copy-number ColE1/pMB1/pBR322/pUC origin of replication
>Addgene plasmid #230117 | AiP12598 - pAAV-AiE0762m-minBG-SYFP2-WPRE3-BGHpA (Alias: CN2598) | addgene full sequence | sequence record 461848 | Addgene NGS Result
CCTGCAGGCAGCTGCGCGCTCGCTCGCTCACTGAGGCCGCCCGGGCGTCGGGCGACCTTTGGTCGCCCGG
CCTCAGTGAGCGAGCGAGCGCGCAGAGAGGGAGTGGCCAACTCCATCACTAGGGGTTCCTGCGGCCGCAC
GCGTACTATGGATGAAATAAAATGTGGAAAGGCCCACTTGTATTTAAGTCTAAACATTGAGGATTTAAAT
CAGCTTCAGCTGACGCCTAGGGAAAAGGCCAGTAGAATTTTAATCACTAATTGAGCATTTCCAGTTATTT
TTAAAATGAGTGTCATAAGCAATGATAGACCATTCTTTATATTGCTTCAAAAGTAAAAGTCTTCAGATCC
ATATGAAGCTACTTTTAAAATCTAGGTACATTGATGTGGATACAATGCTTCCAAAGAAGTATTTTAAACA
GAACTTTATATTACTCTGTGATTTACCAGATGCGCAATTCATCAGGCTGTTCTATGATCTTGGAGCAAGA
AGTCACAGGTGCTGACTAGAACACACATTTAAAAGAAGAGTCTGTGCTCCAATCACCATGTATTCTACAG
AAGTTAAATTAAGGCAGATGCTACAGAGACAAACACTCATCTCCATAATATCAACCAGCGCAAGCCTAGT
AACTTCTAACGCCATAAGTGCGTTAGACCCCTGAGGATAGGTCCGAAAAAAGAAAAGAAAAACATTTTCC
TTGCTTTCTTCCATTTTACCAGAGCTCGGGCTGGGCATAAAAGTCAGGGCAGAGCCATCTATTGCTTACA
TTTGCTTCTGGGATCCAGATCTTTCGAAGCTAGCGCTACCGGTCGCCACCATGGTGAGCAAGGGCGAGGA
GCTGTTCACCGGGGTGGTGCCCATCCTGGTCGAGCTGGACGGCGACGTAAACGGCCACAAGTTCAGCGTG
TCCGGCGAGGGCGAGGGCGATGCCACCTACGGCAAGCTGACCCTGAAGCTGATCTGCACCACCGGCAAGC
TGCCCGTGCCCTGGCCCACCCTCGTGACCACCCTGGGCTACGGCGTGCAGTGCTTCGCCCGCTACCCCGA
CCACATGAAGCAGCACGACTTCTTCAAGTCCGCCATGCCCGAAGGCTACGTCCAGGAGCGCACCATCTTC
TTCAAGGACGACGGCAACTACAAGACCCGCGCCGAGGTGAAGTTCGAGGGCGACACCCTGGTGAACCGCA
TCGAGCTGAAGGGCATCGACTTCAAGGAGGACGGCAACATCCTGGGGCACAAGCTGGAGTACAACTACAA
CAGCCACAACGTCTATATCACCGCCGACAAGCAGAAGAACGGCATCAAGGCCAACTTCAAGATCCGCCAC
AACATCGAGGACGGCGGCGTGCAGCTCGCCGACCACTACCAGCAGAACACCCCCATCGGCGACGGCCCCG
TGCTGCTGCCCGACAACCACTACCTGAGCTACCAGTCCAAGCTGAGCAAAGACCCCAACGAGAAGCGCGA
TCACATGGTCCTGCTGGAGTTCGTGACCGCCGCCGGGATCACTCTCGGCATGGACGAGCTGTACAAGTAA
GTCGACGGCGCGCCGCGGCCGCGAATTCGATATCATAATCAACCTCTGGATTACAAAATTTGTGAAAGAT
TGACTGGTATTCTTAACTATGTTGCTCCTTTTACGCTATGTGGATACGCTGCTTTAATGCCTTTGTATCA
TGCTATTGCTTCCCGTATGGCTTTCATTTTCTCCTCCTTGTATAAATCCTGGTTAGTTCTTGCCACGGCG
GAACTCATCGCCGCCTGCCTTGCCCGCTGCTGGACAGGGGCTCGGCTGTTGGGCACTGACAATTCCGTGG
CTCGAGAGATCTTCGACTGTGCCTTCTAGTTGCCAGCCATCTGTTGTTTGCCCCTCCCCCGTGCCTTCCT
TGACCCTGGAAGGTGCCACTCCCACTGTCCTTTCCTAATAAAATGAGGAAATTGCATCGCATTGTCTGAG
TAGGTGTCATTCTATTCTGGGGGGTGGGGTGGGGCAGGACAGCAAGGGGGAGGATTGGGAAGACAATAGC
AGGCATGAGATCTCACGTGCGGACCGAGCGGCCGCAGGAACCCCTAGTGATGGAGTTGGCCACTCCCTCT
CTGCGCGCTCGCTCGCTCACTGAGGCCGGGCGACCAAAGGTCGCCCGACGCCCGGGCTTTGCCCGGGCGG
CCTCAGTGAGCGAGCGAGCGCGCAGCTGCCTGCAGGGGCGCCTGATGCGGTATTTTCTCCTTACGCATCT
GTGCGGTATTTCACACCGCATA
[95 nt withheld, positions 2263-2357]
T
[46 nt withheld, positions 2359-2404]
C
[141 nt withheld, positions 2406-2546]
CCTTTGACGTTGGAGTCCACGTTCTTT
[37 nt withheld, positions 2574-2610]
ACTCTATCTCGGGCTATTCTTTTGATTTATAAGGGATTTTGCCGATTTCGGTCTATTGGTTAAAAAATGA
GCTGATTTAACAAAAATTTAACGCGAATTTTAACAAAATATTAACGTTTACAATTTTATGGTGCACTCTC
AGTACAATCTGCTCTGATGCCGCATAGTTAAGCCAGCCCCGACACCCGCCAACACCCGCTGACGCGCCCT
GACGGGCTTGTCTGCTCCCGGCATCCGCTTACAGACAAGCTGTGACCGTCTCCGGGAGCTGCATGTGTCA
GAGGTTTTCACCGTCATCACCGAAACGCGCGAGACGAAAGGGCCTCGTGATACGCCTATTTTTATAGGTT
AATGTCATGATAATAATGGTTTCTTAGACGTCAGGTGGCACTTTTCGGGGAAATGTGCGCGGAACCCCTA
TTTGTTTATTTTTCTAAATACATTCAAATATGTATCCGCTCATGAGACAATAACCCTGATAAATGCTTCA
ATAATATTGAAAAAGGAAGAGTATGAGTATTCAACATTTCCGTGTCGCCCTTATTCCCTTTTTTGCGGCA
TTTTGCCTTCCTGTTTTTGCTCACCCAGAAACGCTGGTGAAAGTAAAAGATGCTGAAGATCAGTTGGGTG
CACGAGTGGGTTACATCGAACTGGATCTCAACAGCGGTAAGATCCTTGAGAGTTTTCGCCCCGAAGAACG
TTTTCCAATGATGAGCACTTTTAAAGTTCTGCTATGTGGCGCGGTATTATCCCGTATTGACGCCGGGCAA
GAGCAACTCGGTCGCCGCATACACTATTCTCAGAATGACTTGGTTGAGTACTCACCAGTCACAGAAAAGC
ATCTTACGGATGGCATGACAGTAAGAGAATTATGCAGTGCTGCCATAACCATGAGTGATAACACTGCGGC
CAACTTACTTCTGACAACGATCGGAGGACCGAAGGAGCTAACCGCTTTTTTGCACAACATGGGGGATCAT
GTAACTCGCCTTGATCGTTGGGAACCGGAGCTGAATGAAGCCATACCAAACGACGAGCGTGACACCACGA
TGCCTGTAGCAATGGCAACAACGTTGCGCAAACTATTAACTGGCGAACTACTTACTCTAGCTTCCCGGCA
ACAATTAATAGACTGGATGGAGGCGGATAAAGTTGCAGGACCACTTCTGCGCTCGGCCCTTCCGGCTGGC
TGGTTTATTGCTGATAAATCTGGAGCCGGTGAGCGTGGGTCTCGCGGTATCATTGCAGCACTGGGGCCAG
ATGGTAAGCCCTCCCGTATCGTAGTTATCTACACGACGGGGAGTCAGGCAACTATGGATGAACGAAATAG
ACAGATCGCTGAGATAGGTGCCTCACTGATTAAGCATTGGTAACTGTCAGACCAAGTTTACTCATATATA
CTTTAGATTGATTTAAAACTTCATTTTTAATTTAAAAGGATCTAGGTGAAGATCCTTTTTGATAATCTCA
TGACCAAAATCCCTTAACGTGAGTTTTCGTTCCACTGAGCGTCAGACCCCGTAGAAAAGATCAAAGGATC
TTCTTGAGATCCTTTTTTTCTGCGCGTAATCTGCTGCTTGCAAACAAAAAAACCACCGCTACCAGCGGTG
GTTTGTTTGCCGGATCAAGAGCTACCAACTCTTTTTCCGAAGGTAACTGGCTTCAGCAGAGCGCAGATAC
CAAATACTGTTCTTCTAGTGTAGCCGTAGTTAGGCCACCACTTCAAGAACTCTGTAGCACCGCCTACATA
CCTCGCTCTGCTAATCCTGTTACCAGTGGCTGCTGCCAGTGGCGATAAGTCGTGTCTTACCGGGTTGGAC
TCAAGACGATAGTTACCGGATAAGGCGCAGCGGTCGGGCTGAACGGGGGGTTCGTGCACACAGCCCAGCT
TGGAGCGAACGACCTACACCGAACTGAGATACCTACAGCGTGAGCTATGAGAAAGCGCCACGCTTCCCGA
AGGGAGAAAGGCGGACAGGTATCCGGTAAGCGGCAGGGTCGGAACAGGAGAGCGCACGAGGGAGCTTCCA
GGGGGAAACGCCTGGTATCTTTATAGTCCTGTCGGGTTTCGCCACCTCTGACTTGAGCGTCGATTTTTGT
GATGCTCGTCAGGGGGGCGGAGCCTATGGAAAAACGCCAGCAACGCGGCCTTTTTACGGTTCCTGGCCTT
TTGCTGGCCTTTTGCTCACATGT
